>Addgene plasmid #167881 | NAX_CAGGS_CAS9_m4_VPR_EBFP2 | addgene full sequence | sequence record 354092 | Addgene Partial NGS Result
GGGGCGAGGGGCGGGGCGGGGCGAGGCGGAGAGGTGCGGCGGCAGCCAATCAGAGCGGCGCGCTCCGAAA
GTTTCCTTTTATGGCGAGGCGGCGGCGGCGGCGGCCCTATAAAAAGCGAAGCGCGCGGCGGGCGGGAGTC
GCTGCGCGCTGCCTTCGCCCCGTGCCCCGCTCCGCCGCCGCCTCGCGCCGCCCGCCCCGGCTCTGACTGA
CCGCGTTACTCCCACAGGTGAGCGGGCGGGACGGCCCTTCTCCTCCGGGCTGTAATTAGCGCTTGGTTTA
ATGACGGCTTGTTTCTTTTCTGTGGCTGCGTGAAAGCCTTGAGGGGCTCCGGGAGGGCCCTTTGTGCGGG
GGGAGCGGCTCGGGGGGTGCGTGCGTGTGTGTGTGCGTGGGGAGCGCCGCGTGCGGCTCCGCGCTGCCCG
GCGGCTGTGAGCGCTGCGGGCGCGGCGCGGGGCTTTTTGCGCTCCGCAGTGTGCGCGAGGGGAGCGCGGC
CGGGGGCGGTGCCCCGCGGTGCGGGGGGGGCTGCGAGGGGAACAAAGGCTGCGTGCGGGGTGTGTGCGTG
GGGGGGTGAGCAGGGGGTGTGGGCGCGTCGGTCGGGCTGCAACCCCCCCTGCACCCCCCTCCCCGAGTTG
CTGAGCACGGCCCGGCTTCGGGTGCGGGGCTCCGTACGGGGCGTGGCGCGGGGCTCGCCGTGCCGGGCGG
GGGGTGGCGGCAGGTGGGGGTGCCGGGCGGGGCGGGGCCGCCTCGGGCCGGGGAGGGCTCGGGGGAGGGG
CGCGGCGGCCCCCGGAGCGCCGGCGGCTGTCGAGGCGCGGCGAGCCGCAGCCATTGCCTTTTATGGTAAT
CGTGCGAGAGGGCGCAGGGACTTCCTTTGTCCCAAATCTGTGCGGAGCCGAAATCTGGGAGGCGCCGCCG
CACCCCCTCTAGCGGGCGCGGGGCGAAGCGGTGCGGCGCCGGCAGGAAGGAAATGGGCGGGGAGGGCCTT
CGTGCGTCGCCGCGCCGCCGTCCCCTTCTCCCTCTCCAGCCTCGGGGCTGTCCGCGGGGGGACGGCTGCC
TTCGGGGGGGACGGGGCAGGGCGGGGTTCGGCTTCTGGCGTGTGACCGGCGGCTCTAGAGCCTCTGCTAA
CCATGTTCATGCCTTCTTCTTTTTCCTACAGCTCCTGGGCAACGTGCTGGTTATTGTGCTGTCTCATCAT
TTTGGCAAAGAATCTAGATACCCTCGTAAAGGTCTAGAGCTAGCGAATTCGAATTTGCCACCATGGACAA
GAAGTACTCCATTGGGCTCGCTATCGGCACAAACAGCGTCGGCTGGGCCGTCATTACGGACGAGTACAAG
GTGCCGAGCAAAAAATTCAAAGTTCTGGGCAATACCGATCGCCACAGCATAAAGAAGAACCTCATTGGCG
CCCTCCTGTTCGACTCCGGGGAGACGGCCGAAGCCACGCGGCTCAAAAGAACAGCACGGCGCAGATATAC
CCGCAGAAAGAATCGGATCTGCTACCTGCAGGAGATCTTTAGTAATGAGATGGCTAAGGTGGATGACTCT
TTCTTCCATAGGCTGGAGGAGTCCTTTTTGGTGGAGGAGGATAAAAAGCACGAGCGCCACCCAATCTTTG
GCAATATCGTGGACGAGGTGGCGTACCATGAAAAGTACCCAACCATATATCATCTGAGGAAGAAGCTTGT
AGACAGTACTGATAAGGCTGACTTGCGGTTGATCTATCTCGCGCTGGCGCATATGATCAAATTTCGGGGA
CACTTCCTCATCGAGGGGGACCTGAACCCAGACAACAGCGATGTCGACAAACTCTTTATCCAACTGGTTC
AGACTTACAATCAGCTTTTCGAAGAGAACCCGATCAACGCATCCGGAGTTGACGCCAAAGCAATCCTGAG
CGCTAGGCTGTCCAAATCCCGGCGGCTCGAAAACCTCATCGCACAGCTCCCTGGGGAGAAGAAGAACGGC
CTGTTTGGTAATCTTATCGCCCTGTCACTCGGGCTGACCCCCAACTTTAAATCTAACTTCGACCTGGCCG
AAGATGCCAAGCTTCAACTGAGCAAAGACACCTACGATGATGATCTCGACAATCTGCTGGCCCAGATCGG
CGACCAGTACGCAGACCTTTTTTTGGCGGCAAAGAACCTGTCAGACGCCATTCTGCTGAGTGATATTCTG
CGAGTGAACACGGAGATCACCAAAGCTCCGCTGAGCGCTAGTATGATCAAGCGCTATGATGAGCACCACC
AAGACTTGACTTTGCTGAAGGCCCTTGTCAGACAGCAACTGCCTGAGAAGTACAAGGAAATTTTCTTCGA
TCAGTCTAAAAATGGCTACGCCGGATACATTGACGGCGGAGCAAGCCAGGAGGAATTTTACAAATTTATT
AAGCCCATCTTGGAAAAAATGGACGGCACCGAGGAGCTGCTGGTAAAGCTTAACAGAGAAGATCTGTTGC
GCAAACAGCGCACTTTCGACAATGGAAGCATCCCCCACCAGATTCACCTGGGCGAACTGCACGCTATCCT
CAGGCGGCAAGAGGATTTCTACCCCTTTTTGAAAGATAACAGGGAAAAGATTGAGAAAATCCTCACATTT
CGGATACCCTACTATGTAGGCCCCCTCGCCCGGGGAAATTCCAGATTCGCGTGGATGACTCGCAAATCAG
AAGAGACCATCACTCCCTGGAACTTCGAGGAAGTCGTGGATAAGGGGGCCTCTGCCCAGTCCTTCATCGA
AAGGATGACTAACTTTGATAAAAATCTGCCTAACGAAAAGGTGCTTCCTAAACACTCTCTGCTGTACGAG
TACTTCACAGTTTATAACGAGCTCACCAAGGTCAAATACGTCACAGAAGGGATGAGAAAGCCAGCATTCC
TGTCTGGAGAGCAGAAGAAAGCTATCGTGGACCTCCTCTTCAAGACGAACCGGAAAGTTACCGTGAAACA
GCTCAAAGAAGACTATTTCAAAAAGATTGAATGTTTCGACTCTGTTGAAATCAGCGGAGTGGAGGATCGC
TTCAACGCATCCCTGGGAACGTATCACGATCTCCTGAAAATCATTAAAGACAAGGACTTCCTGGACAATG
AGGAGAACGAGGACATTCTTGAGGACATTGTCCTCACCCTTACGTTGTTTGAAGATAGGGAGATGATTGA
AGAACGCTTGAAAACTTACGCTCATCTCTTCGACGACAAAGTCATGAAACAGCTCAAGAGGCGCCGATAT
ACAGGATGGGGGCGGCTGTCAAGAAAACTGATCAATGGGATCCGAGACAAGCAGAGTGGAAAGACAATCC
TGGATTTTCTTAAGTCCGATGGATTTGCCAACCGGAACTTCATGCAGTTGATCCATGATGACTCTCTCAC
CTTTAAGGAGGACATCCAGAAAGCACAAGTTTCTGGCCAGGGGGACAGTCTTCACGAGCACATCGCTAAT
CTTGCAGGTAGCCCAGCTATCAAAAAGGGAATACTGCAGACCGTTAAGGTCGTGGATGAACTCGTCAAAG
TAATGGGAAGGCATAAGCCCGAGAATATCGTTATCGAGATGGCCCGAGAGAACCAAACTACCCAGAAGGG
ACAGAAGAACAGTAGGGAAAGGATGAAGAGGATTGAAGAGGGTATAAAAGAACTGGGGTCCCAAATCCTT
AAGGAACACCCAGTTGAAAACACCCAGCTTCAGAATGAGAAGCTCTACCTGTACTACCTGCAGAACGGCA
GGGACATGTACGTGGATCAGGAACTGGACATCAATCGGCTCTCCGACTACGACGTGGCTGCTATCGTGCC
CCAGTCTTTTCTCAAAGATGATTCTATTGATAATAAAGTGTTGACAAGATCCGATAAAGCTAGAGGGAAG
AGTGATAACGTCCCCTCAGAAGAAGTTGTCAAGAAAATGAAAAATTATTGGCGGCAGCTGCTGAACGCCA
AACTGATCACACAACGGAAGTTCGATAATCTGACTAAGGCTGAACGAGGTGGCCTGTCTGAGTTGGATAA
AGCCGGCTTCATCAAAAGGCAGCTTGTTGAGACACGCCAGATCACCAAGCACGTGGCCCAAATTCTCGAT
TCACGCATGAACACCAAGTACGATGAAAATGACAAACTGATTCGAGAGGTGAAAGTTATTACTCTGAAGT
CTAAGCTGGTCTCAGATTTCAGAAAGGACTTTCAGTTTTATAAGGTGAGAGAGATCAACAATTACCACCA
TGCGCATGATGCCTACCTGAATGCAGTGGTAGGCACTGCACTTATCAAAAAATATCCCAAGCTTGAATCT
GAATTTGTTTACGGAGACTATAAAGTGTACGATGTTAGGAAAATGATCGCAAAGTCTGAGCAGGAAATAG
GCAAGGCCACCGCTAAGTACTTCTTTTACAGCAATATTATGAATTTTTTCAAGACCGAGATTACACTGGC
CAATGGAGAGATTCGGAAGCGACCACTTATCGAAACAAACGGAGAAACAGGAGAAATCGTGTGGGACAAG
GGTAGGGATTTCGCGACAGTCCGGAAGGTCCTGTCCATGCCGCAGGTGAACATCGTTAAAAAGACCGAAG
TACAGACCGGAGGCTTCTCCAAGGAAAGTATCCTCCCGAAAAGGAACAGCGACAAGCTGATCGCACGCAA
AAAAGATTGGGACCCCAAGAAATACGGCGGATTCGATTCTCCTACAGTCGCTTACAGTGTACTGGTTGTG
GCCAAAGTGGAGAAAGGGAAGTCTAAAAAACTCAAAAGCGTCAAGGAACTGCTGGGCATCACAATCATGG
AGCGATCAAGCTTCGAAAAAAACCCCATCGACTTTCTCGAGGCGAAAGGATATAAAGAGGTCAAAAAAGA
CCTCATCATTAAGCTTCCCAAGTACTCTCTCTTTGAGCTTGAAAACGGCCGGAAACGAATGCTCGCTAGT
GCGGGCGAGCTGCAGAAAGGTAACGAGCTGGCACTGCCCTCTAAATACGTTAATTTCTTGTATCTGGCCA
GCCACTATGAAAAGCTCAAAGGGTCTCCCGAAGATAATGAGCAGAAGCAGCTGTTCGTGGAACAACACAA
ACACTACCTTGATGAGATCATCGAGCAAATAAGCGAATTCTCCAAAAGAGTGATCCTCGCCGACGCTAAC
CTCGATAAGGTGCTTTCTGCTTACAATAAGCACAGGGATAAGCCCATCAGGGAGCAGGCAGAAAACATTA
TCCACTTGTTTACTCTGACCAACTTGGGCGCGCCTGCAGCCTTCAAGTACTTCGACACCACCATAGACAG
AAAGCGGTACACCTCTACAAAGGAGGTCCTGGACGCCACACTGATTCATCAGTCAATTACGGGGCTCTAT
GAAACAAGAATCGACCTCTCTCAGCTCGGTGGAGACAGCAGGGCTGACCCCAAGAAGAAGAGGAAGGTGG
AGGCCAGCGGTTCCGGACGGGCTGACGCATTGGACGATTTTGATCTGGATATGCTGGGAAGTGACGCCCT
CGATGATTTTGACCTTGACATGCTTGGTTCGGATGCCCTTGATGACTTTGACCTCGACATGCTCGGCAGT
GACGCCCTTGATGATTTCGACCTGGACATGCTGATTAACTCTAGAAGTTCCGGATCTCCGAAAAAGAAAC
GCAAAGTTGGTAGCCAGTACCTGCCCGACACCGACGACCGGCACCGGATCGAGGAAAAGCGGAAGCGGAC
CTACGAGACATTCAAGAGCATCATGAAGAAGTCCCCCTTCAGCGGCCCCACCGACCCTAGACCTCCACCT
AGAAGAATCGCCGTGCCCAGCAGATCCAGCGCCAGCGTGCCAAAACCTGCCCCCCAGCCTTACCCCTTCA
CCAGCAGCCTGAGCACCATCAACTACGACGAGTTCCCTACCATGGTGTTCCCCAGCGGCCAGATCTCTCA
GGCCTCTGCTCTGGCTCCAGCCCCTCCTCAGGTGCTGCCTCAGGCTCCTGCTCCTGCACCAGCTCCAGCC
ATGGTGTCTGCACTGGCTCAGGCACCAGCACCCGTGCCTGTGCTGGCTCCTGGACCTCCACAGGCTGTGG
CTCCACCAGCCCCTAAACCTACACAGGCCGGCGAGGGCACACTGTCTGAAGCTCTGCTGCAGCTGCAGTT
CGACGACGAGGATCTGGGAGCCCTGCTGGGAAACAGCACCGATCCTGCCGTGTTCACCGACCTGGCCAGC
GTGGACAACAGCGAGTTCCAGCAGCTGCTGAACCAGGGCATCCCTGTGGCCCCTCACACCACCGAGCCCA
TGCTGATGGAATACCCCGAGGCCATCACCCGGCTCGTGACAGGCGCTCAGAGGCCTCCTGATCCAGCTCC
TGCCCCTCTGGGAGCACCAGGCCTGCCTAATGGACTGCTGTCTGGCGACGAGGACTTCAGCTCTATCGCC
GACATGGACTTCTCCGCACTGCTGGGTAGCGGATCGGGATCTCGGGATTCCAGGGAAGGGATGTTTTTGC
CGAAGCCTGAGGCCGGCTCCGCTATTAGTGACGTGTTTGAGGGCCGCGAGGTGTGCCAGCCAAAACGAAT
CCGGCCATTTCATCCTCCAGGAAGTCCATGGGCCAACCGCCCACTCCCCGCCAGCCTCGCACCAACACCA
ACCGGTCCAGTACATGAGCCAGTCGGGTCACTGACCCCGGCACCAGTCCCTCAGCCACTGGATCCAGCGC
CCGCAGTGACTCCCGAGGCCAGTCACCTGTTGGAGGATCCCGATGAAGAGACGAGCCAGGCTGTCAAAGC
CCTTCGGGAGATGGCCGATACTGTGATTCCCCAGAAGGAAGAGGCTGCAATCTGTGGCCAAATGGACCTT
TCCCATCCGCCCCCAAGGGGCCATCTGGATGAGCTGACAACCACACTTGAGTCCATGACCGAGGATCTGA
ACCTGGACTCACCCCTGACCCCGGAATTGAACGAGATTCTGGATACCTTCCTGAACGACGAGTGCCTCTT
GCATGCCATGCATATCAGCACAGGACTGTCCATCTTCGACACATCTCTGTTTTGAGTTTAAACGGGGGAG
GCTAACTGAAACACGGAAGGAGACAATACCGGAAGGAACCCGCGCTATGACGGCAATAAAAAGACAGAAT
AAAACGCACGGGTGTTGGGTCGTTTGTTCATAAACGCGGGGTTCGGTCCCAGGGCTGGCACTCTGTCGAT
ACCCCACCGAGACCCCATTGGGGCCAATACGCCCGCGTTTCTTCCTTTTCCCCACCCCACCCCCCAAGTT
CGGGTGAAGGCCCAGGGCTCGCAGCCAAGTCGGGGCGGCAGGCCCTGCCATAGCAGATCTGCGAAATCGG
ATCCGCGGCCGCACTGATTCTAGCTGCAGAGGCTCCGGTGCCCGTCAGTGGGCAGAGCGCACATCGCCCA
CAGTCCCCGAGAAGTTGGGGGGAGGGGTCGGCAATTGAACCGGTGCCTAGAGAAGGTGGCGCGGGGTAAA
CTGGGAAAGTGATGTCGTGTACTGGCTCCGCCTTTTTCCCGAGGGTGGGGGAGAACCGTATATAAGTGCA
GTAGTCGCCGTGAACGTTCTTTTTCGCAACGGGTTTGCCGCCAGAACACAGGATCCTCGAGCCACCATGG
TGAGCAAGGGCGAGGAGCTGTTCACCGGGGTGGTGCCCATCCTGGTCGAGCTGGACGGCGACGTAAACGG
CCACAAGTTCAGCGTGAGGGGCGAGGGCGAGGGCGATGCCACCAACGGCAAGCTGACCCTGAAGTTCATC
TGCACCACCGGCAAGCTGCCCGTGCCCTGGCCCACCCTCGTGACCACCCTGAGCCACGGCGTGCAGTGCT
TCGCCCGCTACCCCGACCACATGAAGCAGCACGACTTCTTCAAGTCCGCCATGCCCGAAGGCTACGTCCA
GGAGCGCACCATCTTCTTCAAGGACGACGGCACCTACAAGACCCGCGCCGAGGTGAAGTTCGAGGGCGAC
ACCCTAGTGAACCGCATCGAGCTGAAGGGCGTCGACTTCAAGGAGGACGGCAACATCCTGGGGCACAAGC
TGGAGTACAACTTCAACAGCCACAACATCTATATCATGGCCGTCAAGCAGAAGAACGGCATCAAGGTGAA
CTTCAAGATCCGCCACAACGTGGAGGACGGCAGCGTGCAGCTCGCCGACCACTACCAGCAGAACACCCCC
ATCGGCGACGGCCCCGTGCTGCTGCCCGACAGCCACTACCTGAGCACCCAGTCCGTGCTGAGCAAAGACC
CCAACGAGAAGCGCGATCACATGGTCCTGCTGGAGTTCCGCACCGCCGCCGGGATCACTCTCGGCATGGA
CGAGCTGTACAAGTAAGTTAACTTGTTTATTGCAGCTTATAATGGTTACAAATAAAGCAATAGCATCACA
AATTTCACAAATAAAGCATTTTTTTCACTGCATTCTAGTTGTGGTTTGTCCAAACTCATCAATGTATCTT
ATCATGTCTGGAATTGACTCAAATGATGTCAATTAGTCTATCAGAAGCTCATCTGGTCTCCCTTCCGGGG
GACAAGACATCCCTGTTTAATATTTAAACAGCAGTGTTCCCAAACTGGGTTCTTATATCCCTTGCTCTGG
TCAACCAGGTTGCAGGGTTTCCTGTCCTCACAGGAACGAAGTCCCTAAAGAAACAGTGGCAGCCAGGTTT
AGCCCCGGAATTGACTGGATTCCTTTTTTAGGGCCCATTGGTATGGCTTTTTCCCCGTATCCCCCCAGGT
GTCTGCAGGCTCAAAGAGCAGCGAGAAGCGTTCAGAGGAAAGCGATCCCGTGCCACCTTCCCCGTGCCCG
GGCTGTCCCCGCACGCTGCCGGCTCGGGGATGCGGGGGGAGCGCCGGACCGGAGCGGAGCCCCGGGCGGC
TCGCTGCTGCCCCCTAGCGGGGGAGGGACGTAATTACATCCCTGGGGGCTTTGGGGGGGGGCTGTCCCTG
ATATCTATAACAAGAAAATATATATATAATAAGTTATCACGTAAGTAGAACATGAAATAACAATATAATT
ATCGTATGAGTTAAATCTTAAAAGTCACGTAAAAGATAATCATGCGTCATTTTGACTCACGCGGTCGTTA
TAGTTCAAAATCAGTGACACTTACCGCATTGACAAGCACGCCTCACGGGAGCTCCAAGCGGCGACTGAGA
TGTCCTAAATGCACAGCGACGGATTCGCGCTATTTAGAAAGAGAGAGCAATATTTCAAGAATGCATGCGT
CAATTTTACGCAGACTATCTTTCTAGGGTTAATCTAGCTGCATCAGGATCATATCGTCGGGTCTTTTTTC
CGGCTCAGTCATCGCCCAAGCTGGCGCTATCTGGGCATCGGGGAGGAAGAAGCCCGTGCCTTTTCCCGCG
AGGTTGAAGCGGCATGGAAAGAGTTTGCCGAGGATGACTGCTGCTGCATTGACGTTGAGCGAAAACGCAC
GTTTACCATGATGATTCGGGAAGGTGTGGCCATGCACGCCTTTAACGGTGAACTGTTCGTTCAGGCCACC
TGGGATACCAGTTCGTCGCGGCTTTTCCGGACACAGTTCCGGATGGTCAGCCCGAAGCGCATCAGCAACC
CGAACAATACCGGCGACAGCCGGAACTGCCGTGCCGGTGTGCAGATTAATGACAGCGGTGCGGCGCTGGG
ATATTACGTCAGCGAGGACGGGTATCCTGGCTGGATGCCGCAGAAATGGACATGGATACCCCGTGAGTTA
CCCGGCGGGCGCGCTTGGCGTAATCATGGTCATAGCTGTTTCCTGTGTGAAATTGTTATCCGCTCACAAT
TCCACACAACATACGAGCCGGAAGCATAAAGTGTAAAGCCTGGGGTGCCTAATGAGTGAGCTAACTCACA
TTAATTGCGTTGCGCTCACTGCCCGCTTTCCAGTCGGGAAACCTGTCGTGCCAGCTGCATTAATGAATCG
GCCAACGCGCGGGGAGAGGCGGTTTGCGTATTGGGCGCTCTTCCGCTTCCTCGCTCACTGACTCGCTGCG
CTCGGTCGTTCGGCTGCGGCGAGCGGTATCAGCTCACTCAAAGGCGGTAATACGGTTATCCACAGAATCA
GGGGATAACGCAGGAAAGAACATGTGAGCAAAAGGCCAGCAAAAGGCCAGGAACCGTAAAAAGGCCGCGT
TGCTGGCGTTTTTCCATAGGCTCCGCCCCCCTGACGAGCATCACAAAAATCGACGCTCAAGTCAGAGGTG
GCGAAACCCGACAGGACTATAAAGATACCAGGCGTTTCCCCCTGGAAGCTCCCTCGTGCGCTCTCCTGTT
CCGACCCTGCCGCTTACCGGATACCTGTCCGCCTTTCTCCCTTCGGGAAGCGTGGCGCTTTCTCATAGCT
CACGCTGTAGGTATCTCAGTTCGGTGTAGGTCGTTCGCTCCAAGCTGGGCTGTGTGCACGAACCCCCCGT
TCAGCCCGACCGCTGCGCCTTATCCGGTAACTATCGTCTTGAGTCCAACCCGGTAAGACACGACTTATCG
CCACTGGCAGCAGCCACTGGTAACAGGATTAGCAGAGCGAGGTATGTAGGCGGTGCTACAGAGTTCTTGA
AGTGGTGGCCTAACTACGGCTACACTAGAAGAACAGTATTTGGTATCTGCGCTCTGCTGAAGCCAGTTAC
CTTCGGAAAAAGAGTTGGTAGCTCTTGATCCGGCAAACAAACCACCGCTGGTAGCGGTGGTTTTTTTGTT
TGCAAGCAGCAGATTACGCGCAGAAAAAAAGGATCTCAAGAAGATCCTTTGATCTTTTCTACGGGGTCTG
ACGCTCAGTGGAACGAAAACTCACGTTAAGGGATTTTGGTCATGAGATTATCAAAAAGGATCTTCACCTA
GATCCTTTTAAATTAAAAATGAAGTTTTAAATCAATCTAAAGTATATATGAGTAAACTTGGTCTGACAGT
TACCAATGCTTAATCAGTGAGGCACCTATCTCAGCGATCTGTCTATTTCGTTCATCCATAGTTGCCTGAC
TCCCCGTCGTGTAGATAACTACGATACGGGAGGGCTTACCATCTGGCCCCAGTGCTGCAATGATACCGCG
AGACCCACGCTCACCGGCTCCAGATTTATCAGCAATAAACCAGCCAGCCGGAAGGGCCGAGCGCAGAAGT
GGTCCTGCAACTTTATCCGCCTCCATCCAGTCTATTAATTGTTGCCGGGAAGCTAGAGTAAGTAGTTCGC
CAGTTAATAGTTTGCGCAACGTTGTTGCCATTGCTACAGGCATCGTGGTGTCACGCTCGTCGTTTGGTAT
GGCTTCATTCAGCTCCGGTTCCCAACGATCAAGGCGAGTTACATGATCCCCCATGTTGTGCAAAAAAGCG
GTTAGCTCCTTCGGTCCTCCGATCGTTGTCAGAAGTAAGTTGGCCGCAGTGTTATCACTCATGGTTATGG
CAGCACTGCATAATTCTCTTACTGTCATGCCATCCGTAAGATGCTTTTCTGTGACTGGTGAGTACTCAAC
CAAGTCATTCTGAGAATAGTGTATGCGGCGACCGAGTTGCTCTTGCCCGGCGTCAATACGGGATAATACC
GCGCCACATAGCAGAACTTTAAAAGTGCTCATCATTGGAAAACGTTCTTCGGGGCGAAAACTCTCAAGGA
TCTTACCGCTGTTGAGATCCAGTTCGATGTAACCCACTCGTGCACCCAACTGATCTTCAGCATCTTTTAC
TTTCACCAGCGTTTCTGGGTGAGCAAAAACAGGAAGGCAAAATGCCGCAAAAAAGGGAATAAGGGCGACA
CGGAAATGTTGAATACTCATACTCTTCCTTTTTCAATATTATTGAAGCATTTATCAGGGTTATTGTCTCA
TGAGCGGATACATATTTGAATGTATTTAGAAAAATAAACAAATAGGGGTTCCGCGCACATTTCCCCGAAA
AGTGCCACCTAAATTGTAAGCGTTAATATTTTGTTAAAATTCGCGTTAAATTTTTGTTAAATCAGCTCAT
TTTTTAACCAATAGGCCGAAATCGGCAAAATCCCTTATAAATCAAAAGAATAGACCGAGATAGGGT
[37 nt withheld, positions 11967-12003]
AAAGAACGTGGACTCCAACGTCAAAGG
[49 nt withheld, positions 12031-12079]
T
[91 nt withheld, positions 12081-12171]
G
[124 nt withheld, positions 12173-12296]
CCCATTCGCCATTCAGGCTGCGCAACTGTTGGGAAGGGCGATCGGTGCGGGCCTCTTCGCTATTACGCCA
GCTGGCGAAAGGGGGATGTGCTGCAAGGCGATTAAGTTGGGTAACGCCAGGGTTTTCCCAGTCACGACGT
TGTAAAACGACGGCCAGTGAGCGCGCCTCGTTCATTCACGTTTTTGAACCCGTGGAGGACGGGCAGACTC
GCGGTGCAAATGTGTTTTACAGCGTGATGGAGCAGATGAAGATGCTCGACACGCTGCAGAACACGCAGCT
AGATTAACCCTAGAAAGATAATCATATTGTGACGTACGTTAAAGATAATCATGTGTAAAATTGACGCATG
TGTTTTATCGGTCTGTATATCGAGGTTTATTTATTAATTTGAATAGATATTAAGTTTTATTATATTTACA
CTTACATACTAATAATAAATTCAACAAACAATTTATTTATGTTTATTTATTTATTAAAAAAAACAAAAAC
TCAAAATTTCTTCTATAAAGTAACAAAACTTTTATGAGGGACAGCCCCCCCCCAAAGCCCCCAGGGATGT
AATTACGTCCCTCCCCCGCTAGGGGGCAGCAGCGAGCCGCCCGGGGCTCCGCTCCGGTCCGGCGCTCCCC
CCGCATCCCCGAGCCGGCAGCGTGCGGGGACAGCCCGGGCACGGGGAAGGTGGCACGGGATCGCTTTCCT
CTGAACGCTTCTCGCTGCTCTTTGAGCCTGCAGACACCTGGGGGGATACGGGGAAAAGGCCTCCACGGCC
GACATTGATTATTGACTAGTTATTAATAGTAATCAATTACGGGGTCATTAGTTCATAGCCCATATATGGA
GTTCCGCGTTACATAACTTACGGTAAATGGCCCGCCTGGCTGACCGCCCAACGACCCCCGCCCATTGACG
TCAATAATGACGTATGTTCCCATAGTAACGCCAATAGGGACTTTCCATTGACGTCAATGGGTGGAGTATT
TACGGTAAACTGCCCACTTGGCAGTACATCAAGTGTATCATATGCCAAGTACGCCCCCTATTGACGTCAA
TGACGGTAAATGGCCCGCCTGGCATTATGCCCAGTACATGACCTTATGGGACTTTCCTACTTGGCAGTAC
ATCTACGTATTAGTCATCGCTATTACCATGGTCGAGGTGAGCCCCACGTTCTGCTTCACTCTCCCCATCT
CCCCCCCCTCCCCACCCCCAATTTTGTATTTATTTATTTTTTAATTATTTTGTGCAGCGATGGGGGCGGG
GGGGGGGGGGGGG
Features (pLannotate 1.2.2; 22 found; start..end, strand, type, name):
    135..1151    +  intron         chimeric intron: chimera between introns from chicken β-actin and rabbit β-globin
   1253..5356    +  CDS            Cas9m4: catalytically dead mutant of the Cas9 endonuclease from the Streptococcus pyogenes Type II CRISPR/Cas system RNA-guided DNA-binding protein that lacks endonuclease activity due to the mutations D10A, D839A, H840A, and N863A (Mali et al., 2013)
   5615..6394    +  CDS            RELA (fragment): TF65_HUMAN - Also known as NFKB3. Experimental evidence at protein level: Swiss-Prot protein existence level 1. NF-kappa-B is a pleiotropic transcription factor present in almost all cell types and is the endpoint of a series of signal transduction events that are initiated by a vast array of stimuli related to many biological processes such as inflammation, immunity, differentiation, cell growth, tumorigenesis and apoptosis. NF-kappa-B is a homo- or heterodimeric complex formed by the Rel-like domain- containing proteins RELA/p65, RELB, NFKB1/p105, NFKB1/p50, REL and NFKB2/p52. The heterodime
   6413..6982    +  CDS            Rta AD: transcriptional activation domain from the human herpesvirus 4 (Epstein-Barr virus) replication and transcription activator Rta/BRLF1 (Hardwick et al., 1992; Chavez et al., 2015)
   7051..7099    +  polyA_signal   HSV TK poly(A) signal: herpes simplex virus thymidine kinase polyadenylation signal (Cole and Stacy, 1985)
   7330..7541    +  promoter       EF-1α core promoter: core promoter for human elongation factor EF-1α
   7557..8273    +  CDS            EBFP2: EBFP2 is a basic (constitutively fluorescent) blue fluorescent protein published in 2007, derived from Aequorea victoria. It is reported to be a rapidly-maturing monomer with moderate acid sensitivity.
   8280..8401    +  polyA_signal   SV40 poly(A) signal: SV40 polyadenylation signal
   8419..8511    +  ncRNA          G-CSF SLDE: Accession: RF00183 - G-CSF factor stem-loop destabilising element (SLDE)
   9208..9675    +  CDS            B (fragment): PORTL_LAMBD - Experimental evidence at protein level: Swiss-Prot protein existence level 1. Forms the portal vertex of the capsid (PubMed:6228056, PubMed:6232391). This portal plays critical roles in head assembly, genome packaging, neck/tail attachment, and genome ejection (Probable). The portal protein multimerizes as a single ring-shaped homododecamer arranged around a central channel (PubMed:6232391). Binds to the terminase subunits to form the packaging machine (PubMed:7799432). From Escherichia phage lambda (Bacteriophage lambda).
   9711..9733    -  protein_bind   lac operator (fragment): The lac repressor binds to the lac operator to inhibit transcription in E. coli. This inhibition can be relieved by adding lactose or isopropyl-β-D-thiogalactopyranoside (IPTG). lac repressor encoded by lacI
   9737..9767    -  promoter       lac promoter: promoter for the E. coli lac operon
   9782..9803    -  protein_bind   CAP binding site: CAP binding activates transcription in the presence of cAMP. E. coli catabolite activator protein
   9816..9908    -  CDS            lacI (fragment): lac repressor; lacI; The lac repressor binds to the lac operator to inhibit transcription in E. coli. This inhibition can be relieved by adding lactose or isopropyl-β-D-thiogalactopyranoside (IPTG).
  10091..10679   -  rep_origin     ori: high-copy-number ColE1/pMB1/pBR322/pUC origin of replication
  10850..11710   -  CDS            AmpR: β-lactamase; bla; confers resistance to ampicillin, carbenicillin, and related antibiotics
  11711..11815   -  promoter       AmpR promoter: bla
  11868..12296   -  rep_origin     f1 ori (sequence partly withheld): f1 bacteriophage origin of replication; arrow indicates direction of (+) strand synthesis
  12301..12456   -  CDS            lacZα (fragment): LacZα fragment of β-galactosidase; lacZ fragment
  12458..12577   +  CDS            B (fragment): PORTL_LAMBD - Experimental evidence at protein level: Swiss-Prot protein existence level 1. Forms the portal vertex of the capsid (PubMed:6228056, PubMed:6232391). This portal plays critical roles in head assembly, genome packaging, neck/tail attachment, and genome ejection (Probable). The portal protein multimerizes as a single ring-shaped homododecamer arranged around a central channel (PubMed:6232391). Binds to the terminase subunits to form the packaging machine (PubMed:7799432). From Escherichia phage lambda (Bacteriophage lambda).
  13067..13446   +  enhancer       CMV enhancer: human cytomegalovirus immediate early enhancer
  13448..134     +  promoter       chicken β-actin promoter (across the origin): contains a 21-bp deletion relative to the standard chicken β-actin promoter
