[The description below was written by a language model from this plasmid's Addgene catalogue record and pLannotate feature annotations shown in this document.]
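Description:
NAX_CAGGS_CAS9_m4_VPR_EBFP2 is a mammalian CRISPR activation plasmid built on the pB-CAGGS backbone and described as PiggyBac compatible, meaning its expression cargo is intended to be integrated into a host genome by PiggyBac transposase. The transposon terminal repeats themselves are not called out in the automated feature table, so their positions cannot be confirmed from the annotation. In bacteria the plasmid is maintained through a high-copy ColE1/pUC-type origin and selected with ampicillin via the bla gene. An f1 origin and remnants of the lac region (lac promoter and operator, lacZα and lacI fragments) are backbone carry-over, as are short stretches annotated as phage lambda portal protein fragments, which appear to be non-functional filler.

The main payload is a synthetic dCas9-VPR fusion driven by the CAGGS promoter, composed of the CMV enhancer, the chicken β-actin promoter and a chimeric β-actin/β-globin intron, giving strong constitutive expression in mammalian cells. The Cas9m4 coding sequence carries D10A, D839A, H840A and N863A mutations, which abolish nuclease activity while preserving guide RNA-directed DNA binding. Downstream, the annotation detects the p65 (RELA) fragment and the Epstein-Barr virus Rta activation domain. The VP64 portion implied by the VPR name is not separately annotated but would fit the gap after Cas9. The unit ends in an HSV TK polyadenylation signal. A second cassette uses the EF-1α core promoter to express the blue fluorescent protein EBFP2 with an SV40 poly(A) signal, serving as the marker for identifying or sorting cells that carry the construct. No guide RNA cassette is annotated, so guides must be supplied separately. The plasmid is suited to generating stable cell lines for targeted activation of endogenous genes.
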