Addgene plasmid #167881: NAX_CAGGS_CAS9_m4_VPR_EBFP2
Purpose: PiggyBac compatible plasmid expressing dCas9-VPR
Depositing lab: Alejandro Chavez & Nan Cher Yeo. Depositing organization: Columbia University. Publication: Generation and application of a versatile CRISPR toolkit for mammalian cell engineering. Nghi Dang , Alissa Lance-Byrne, Angela Tung, Xiaoge Guo, Ryan J Cecchi, Joanna Buchthal, Alejandro Chavez, Nan Cher Yeo. Synthetic Biology, Volume 6, Issue 1, 2021 10.1093/synbio/ysab033.
Backbone
  Vector backbone: pB-CAGGS
  Vector type: CRISPR
  Selectable markers: EBFP2
Growth in bacteria
  Bacterial resistance: Ampicillin, 100 μg/mL
  Growth temperature: 30°C
  Growth strain: NEB Stable
  Copy number: High Copy
Gene/Insert
  Gene/Insert name: dCas9-VPR
  Species: Synthetic
  Mutation: D10A, D839A, H840A, N863A
  Cloning method: Gibson Cloning
Terms and licenses: Academic/Nonprofit Terms; Industry Terms: Not Available to Industry
How to cite: NAX_CAGGS_CAS9_m4_VPR_EBFP2 was a gift from Alejandro Chavez & Nan Cher Yeo (Addgene plasmid # 167881 ; http://n2t.net/addgene:167881 ; RRID:Addgene_167881)
